>Addgene plasmid #181775 | AiP938-pX330-Slc17a7 | addgene full sequence | sequence record 356698 | Addgene Partial NGS Result
GAGGGCCTATTTCCCATGATTCCTTCATATTTGCATATACGATACAAGGCTGTTAGAGAGATAATTGGAA
TTAATTTGACTGTAAACACAAAGATATTAGTACAAAATACGTGACGTAGAAAGTAATAATTTCTTGGGTA
GTTTGCAGTTTTAAAATTATGTTTTAAAATGGACTATCATATGCTTACCGTAACTTGAAAGTATTTCGAT
TTCTTGGCTTTATATATCTTGTGGAAAGGACGAAACACCGGTGTATGGAGTGGAAGTCCGTTTTAGAGCT
AGAAATAGCAAGTTAAAATAAGGCTAGTCCGTTATCAACTTGAAAAAGTGGCACCGAGTCGGTGCTTTTT
TGTTTTAGAGCTAGAAATAGCAAGTTAAAATAAGGCTAGTCCGTTTTTAGCGCGTGCGCCAATTCTGCAG
ACAAATGGCTCTAGAGGTACCCGTTACATAACTTACGGTAAATGGCCCGCCTGGCTGACCGCCCAACGAC
CCCCGCCCATTGACGTCAATAGTAACGCCAATAGGGACTTTCCATTGACGTCAATGGGTGGAGTATTTAC
GGTAAACTGCCCACTTGGCAGTACATCAAGTGTATCATATGCCAAGTACGCCCCCTATTGACGTCAATGA
CGGTAAATGGCCCGCCTGGCATTGTGCCCAGTACATGACCTTATGGGACTTTCCTACTTGGCAGTACATC
TACGTATTAGTCATCGCTATTACCATGGTCGAGGTGAGCCCCACGTTCTGCTTCACTCTCCCCATCTCCC
CCCCCTCCCCACCCCCAATTTTGTATTTATTTATTTTTTAATTATTTTGTGCAGCGATGGGGGCGGGGGG
GGGGGGGGGGCGCGCGCCRGGSGGGGSGGGGSGGGGSGRGGGGSGGGGSGGGGCGAGGCGGAGAGGKGCG
GCGGCAGCCAATCAGAGCGGCGCGCTCCGAAAGTTTCCTTTTATGGCGAGGCGGCGGCGGCGGCGGCCCT
ATAAAAAGCGAAGCGCGCGGCGGGCGGGAGTCGCTGCGCGCTGCCTTCGCCCCGTGCCCCGCTCCGCCGC
CGCCTCGCGCCGCCCGCCCCGGCTCTGACTGACCGCGTTACTCCCACAGGTGAGCGGGCGGGACGGCCCT
TCTCCTCCGGGCTGTAATTAGCTGAGCAAGAGGTAAGGGTTTAAGGGATGGTTGGTTGGTGGGGTATTAA
TGTTTAATTACCTGGAGCACCTGCCTGAAATCACTTTTTTTCAGGTTGGACCGGTGCCACCATGGACTAT
AAGGACCACGACGGAGACTACAAGGATCATGATATTGATTACAAAGACGATGACGATAAGATGGCCCCAA
AGAAGAAGCGGAAGGTCGGTATCCACGGAGTCCCAGCAGCCGACAAGAAGTACAGCATCGGCCTGGACAT
CGGCACCAACTCTGTGGGCTGGGCCGTGATCACCGACGAGTACAAGGTGCCCAGCAAGAAATTCAAGGTG
CTGGGCAACACCGACCGGCACAGCATCAAGAAGAACCTGATCGGAGCCCTGCTGTTCGACAGCGGCGAAA
CAGCCGAGGCCACCCGGCTGAAGAGAACCGCCAGAAGAAGATACACCAGACGGAAGAACCGGATCTGCTA
TCTGCAAGAGATCTTCAGCAACGAGATGGCCAAGGTGGACGACAGCTTCTTCCACAGACTGGAAGAGTCC
TTCCTGGTGGAAGAGGATAAGAAGCACGAGCGGCACCCCATCTTCGGCAACATCGTGGACGAGGTGGCCT
ACCACGAGAAGTACCCCACCATCTACCACCTGAGAAAGAAACTGGTGGACAGCACCGACAAGGCCGACCT
GCGGCTGATCTATCTGGCCCTGGCCCACATGATCAAGTTCCGGGGCCACTTCCTGATCGAGGGCGACCTG
AACCCCGACAACAGCGACGTGGACAAGCTGTTCATCCAGCTGGTGCAGACCTACAACCAGCTGTTCGAGG
AAAACCCCATCAACGCCAGCGGCGTGGACGCCAAGGCCATCCTGTCTGCCAGACTGAGCAAGAGCAGACG
GCTGGAAAATCTGATCGCCCAGCTGCCCGGCGAGAAGAAGAATGGCCTGTTCGGAAACCTGATTGCCCTG
AGCCTGGGCCTGACCCCCAACTTCAAGAGCAACTTCGACCTGGCCGAGGATGCCAAACTGCAGCTGAGCA
AGGACACCTACGACGACGACCTGGACAACCTGCTGGCCCAGATCGGCGACCAGTACGCCGACCTGTTTCT
GGCCGCCAAGAACCTGTCCGACGCCATCCTGCTGAGCGACATCCTGAGAGTGAACACCGAGATCACCAAG
GCCCCCCTGAGCGCCTCTATGATCAAGAGATACGACGAGCACCACCAGGACCTGACCCTGCTGAAAGCTC
TCGTGCGGCAGCAGCTGCCTGAGAAGTACAAAGAGATTTTCTTCGACCAGAGCAAGAACGGCTACGCCGG
CTACATTGACGGCGGAGCCAGCCAGGAAGAGTTCTACAAGTTCATCAAGCCCATCCTGGAAAAGATGGAC
GGCACCGAGGAACTGCTCGTGAAGCTGAACAGAGAGGACCTGCTGCGGAAGCAGCGGACCTTCGACAACG
GCAGCATCCCCCACCAGATCCACCTGGGAGAGCTGCACGCCATTCTGCGGCGGCAGGAAGATTTTTACCC
ATTCCTGAAGGACAACCGGGAAAAGATCGAGAAGATCCTGACCTTCCGCATCCCCTACTACGTGGGCCCT
CTGGCCAGGGGAAACAGCAGATTCGCCTGGATGACCAGAAAGAGCGAGGAAACCATCACCCCCTGGAACT
TCGAGGAAGTGGTGGACAAGGGCGCTTCCGCCCAGAGCTTCATCGAGCGGATGACCAACTTCGATAAGAA
CCTGCCCAACGAGAAGGTGCTGCCCAAGCACAGCCTGCTGTACGAGTACTTCACCGTGTATAACGAGCTG
ACCAAAGTGAAATACGTGACCGAGGGAATGAGAAAGCCCGCCTTCCTGAGCGGCGAGCAGAAAAAGGCCA
TCGTGGACCTGCTGTTCAAGACCAACCGGAAAGTGACCGTGAAGCAGCTGAAAGAGGACTACTTCAAGAA
AATCGAGTGCTTCGACTCCGTGGAAATCTCCGGCGTGGAAGATCGGTTCAACGCCTCCCTGGGCACATAC
CACGATCTGCTGAAAATTATCAAGGACAAGGACTTCCTGGACAATGAGGAAAACGAGGACATTCTGGAAG
ATATCGTGCTGACCCTGACACTGTTTGAGGACAGAGAGATGATCGAGGAACGGCTGAAAACCTATGCCCA
CCTGTTCGACGACAAAGTGATGAAGCAGCTGAAGCGGCGGAGATACACCGGCTGGGGCAGGCTGAGCCGG
AAGCTGATCAACGGCATCCGGGACAAGCAGTCCGGCAAGACAATCCTGGATTTCCTGAAGTCCGACGGCT
TCGCCAACAGAAACTTCATGCAGCTGATCCACGACGACAGCCTGACCTTTAAAGAGGACATCCAGAAAGC
CCAGGTGTCCGGCCAGGGCGATAGCCTGCACGAGCACATTGCCAATCTGGCCGGCAGCCCCGCCATTAAG
AAGGGCATCCTGCAGACAGTGAAGGTGGTGGACGAGCTCGTGAAAGTGATGGGCCGGCACAAGCCCGAGA
ACATCGTGATCGAAATGGCCAGAGAGAACCAGACCACCCAGAAGGGACAGAAGAACAGCCGCGAGAGAAT
GAAGCGGATCGAAGAGGGCATCAAAGAGCTGGGCAGCCAGATCCTGAAAGAACACCCCGTGGAAAACACC
CAGCTGCAGAACGAGAAGCTGTACCTGTACTACCTGCAGAATGGGCGGGATATGTACGTGGACCAGGAAC
TGGACATCAACCGGCTGTCCGACTACGATGTGGACCATATCGTGCCTCAGAGCTTTCTGAAGGACGACTC
CATCGACAACAAGGTGCTGACCAGAAGCGACAAGAACCGGGGCAAGAGCGACAACGTGCCCTCCGAAGAG
GTCGTGAAGAAGATGAAGAACTACTGGCGGCAGCTGCTGAACGCCAAGCTGATTACCCAGAGAAAGTTCG
ACAATCTGACCAAGGCCGAGAGAGGCGGCCTGAGCGAACTGGATAAGGCCGGCTTCATCAAGAGACAGCT
GGTGGAAACCCGGCAGATCACAAAGCACGTGGCACAGATCCTGGACTCCCGGATGAACACTAAGTACGAC
GAGAATGACAAGCTGATCCGGGAAGTGAAAGTGATCACCCTGAAGTCCAAGCTGGTGTCCGATTTCCGGA
AGGATTTCCAGTTTTACAAAGTGCGCGAGATCAACAACTACCACCACGCCCACGACGCCTACCTGAACGC
CGTCGTGGGAACCGCCCTGATCAAAAAGTACCCTAAGCTGGAAAGCGAGTTCGTGTACGGCGACTACAAG
GTGTACGACGTGCGGAAGATGATCGCCAAGAGCGAGCAGGAAATCGGCAAGGCTACCGCCAAGTACTTCT
TCTACAGCAACATCATGAACTTTTTCAAGACCGAGATTACCCTGGCCAACGGCGAGATCCGGAAGCGGCC
TCTGATCGAGACAAACGGCGAAACCGGGGAGATCGTGTGGGATAAGGGCCGGGATTTTGCCACCGTGCGG
AAAGTGCTGAGCATGCCCCAAGTGAATATCGTGAAAAAGACCGAGGTGCAGACAGGCGGCTTCAGCAAAG
AGTCTATCCTGCCCAAGAGGAACAGCGATAAGCTGATCGCCAGAAAGAAGGACTGGGACCCTAAGAAGTA
CGGCGGCTTCGACAGCCCCACCGTGGCCTATTCTGTGCTGGTGGTGGCCAAAGTGGAAAAGGGCAAGTCC
AAGAAACTGAAGAGTGTGAAAGAGCTGCTGGGGATCACCATCATGGAAAGAAGCAGCTTCGAGAAGAATC
CCATCGACTTTCTGGAAGCCAAGGGCTACAAAGAAGTGAAAAAGGACCTGATCATCAAGCTGCCTAAGTA
CTCCCTGTTCGAGCTGGAAAACGGCCGGAAGAGAATGCTGGCCTCTGCCGGCGAACTGCAGAAGGGAAAC
GAACTGGCCCTGCCCTCCAAATATGTGAACTTCCTGTACCTGGCCAGCCACTATGAGAAGCTGAAGGGCT
CCCCCGAGGATAATGAGCAGAAACAGCTGTTTGTGGAACAGCACAAGCACTACCTGGACGAGATCATCGA
GCAGATCAGCGAGTTCTCCAAGAGAGTGATCCTGGCCGACGCTAATCTGGACAAAGTGCTGTCCGCCTAC
AACAAGCACCGGGATAAGCCCATCAGAGAGCAGGCCGAGAATATCATCCACCTGTTTACCCTGACCAATC
TGGGAGCCCCTGCCGCCTTCAAGTACTTTGACACCACCATCGACCGGAAGAGGTACACCAGCACCAAAGA
GGTGCTGGACGCCACCCTGATCCACCAGAGCATCACCGGCCTGTACGAGACACGGATCGACCTGTCTCAG
CTGGGAGGCGACAAAAGGCCGGCGGCCACGAAAAAGGCCGGCCAGGCAAAAAAGAAAAAGTAAGAATTCC
TAGAGCTCGCTGATCAGCCTCGACTGTGCCTTCTAGTTGCCAGCCATCTGTTGTTTGCCCCTCCCCCGTG
CCTTCCTTGACCCTGGAAGGTGCCACTCCCACTGTCCTTTCCTAATAAAATGAGGAAATTGCATCGCATT
GTCTGAGTAGGTGTCATTCTATTCTGGGGGGTGGGGTGGGGCAGGACAGCAAGGGGGAGGATTGGGAAGA
GAATAGCAGGCATGCTGGGGAGCGGCCGCAGGAACCCCTAGTGATGGAGTTGGCCACTCCCTCTCTGCGC
GCTCGCTCGCTCACTGAGGCCGGGCGACCAAAGGTCGCCCGACGCCCGGGCTTTGCCCGGGCGGCCTCAG
TGAGCGAGCGAGCGCGCAGCTGCCTGCAGGGGCGCCTGATGCGGTATTTTCTCCTTACGCATCTGTGCGG
TATTTCACACCGCATA
[95 nt withheld, positions 5967-6061]
T
[46 nt withheld, positions 6063-6108]
C
[141 nt withheld, positions 6110-6250]
CCTTTGACGTTGGAGTCCACGTTCTTT
[37 nt withheld, positions 6278-6314]
ACTCTATCTCGGGCTATTCTTTTGATTTATAAGGGATTTTGCCGATTTCGGTCTATTGGTTAAAAAATGA
GCTGATTTAACAAAAATTTAACGCGAATTTTAACAAAATATTAACGTTTACAATTTTATGGTGCACTCTC
AGTACAATCTGCTCTGATGCCGCATAGTTAAGCCAGCCCCGACACCCGCCAACACCCGCTGACGCGCCCT
GACGGGCTTGTCTGCTCCCGGCATCCGCTTACAGACAAGCTGTGACCGTCTCCGGGAGCTGCATGTGTCA
GAGGTTTTCACCGTCATCACCGAAACGCGCGAGACGAAAGGGCCTCGTGATACGCCTATTTTTATAGGTT
AATGTCATGATAATAATGGTTTCTTAGACGTCAGGTGGCACTTTTCGGGGAAATGTGCGCGGAACCCCTA
TTTGTTTATTTTTCTAAATACATTCAAATATGTATCCGCTCATGAGACAATAACCCTGATAAATGCTTCA
ATAATATTGAAAAAGGAAGAGTATGAGTATTCAACATTTCCGTGTCGCCCTTATTCCCTTTTTTGCGGCA
TTTTGCCTTCCTGTTTTTGCTCACCCAGAAACGCTGGTGAAAGTAAAAGATGCTGAAGATCAGTTGGGTG
CACGAGTGGGTTACATCGAACTGGATCTCAACAGCGGTAAGATCCTTGAGAGTTTTCGCCCCGAAGAACG
TTTTCCAATGATGAGCACTTTTAAAGTTCTGCTATGTGGCGCGGTATTATCCCGTATTGACGCCGGGCAA
GAGCAACTCGGTCGCCGCATACACTATTCTCAGAATGACTTGGTTGAGTACTCACCAGTCACAGAAAAGC
ATCTTACGGATGGCATGACAGTAAGAGAATTATGCAGTGCTGCCATAACCATGAGTGATAACACTGCGGC
CAACTTACTTCTGACAACGATCGGAGGACCGAAGGAGCTAACCGCTTTTTTGCACAACATGGGGGATCAT
GTAACTCGCCTTGATCGTTGGGAACCGGAGCTGAATGAAGCCATACCAAACGACGAGCGTGACACCACGA
TGCCTGTAGCAATGGCAACAACGTTGCGCAAACTATTAACTGGCGAACTACTTACTCTAGCTTCCCGGCA
ACAATTAATAGACTGGATGGAGGCGGATAAAGTTGCAGGACCACTTCTGCGCTCGGCCCTTCCGGCTGGC
TGGTTTATTGCTGATAAATCTGGAGCCGGTGAGCGTGGAAGCCGCGGTATCATTGCAGCACTGGGGCCAG
ATGGTAAGCCCTCCCGTATCGTAGTTATCTACACGACGGGGAGTCAGGCAACTATGGATGAACGAAATAG
ACAGATCGCTGAGATAGGTGCCTCACTGATTAAGCATTGGTAACTGTCAGACCAAGTTTACTCATATATA
CTTTAGATTGATTTAAAACTTCATTTTTAATTTAAAAGGATCTAGGTGAAGATCCTTTTTGATAATCTCA
TGACCAAAATCCCTTAACGTGAGTTTTCGTTCCACTGAGCGTCAGACCCCGTAGAAAAGATCAAAGGATC
TTCTTGAGATCCTTTTTTTCTGCGCGTAATCTGCTGCTTGCAAACAAAAAAACCACCGCTACCAGCGGTG
GTTTGTTTGCCGGATCAAGAGCTACCAACTCTTTTTCCGAAGGTAACTGGCTTCAGCAGAGCGCAGATAC
CAAATACTGTTCTTCTAGTGTAGCCGTAGTTAGGCCACCACTTCAAGAACTCTGTAGCACCGCCTACATA
CCTCGCTCTGCTAATCCTGTTACCAGTGGCTGCTGCCAGTGGCGATAAGTCGTGTCTTACCGGGTTGGAC
TCAAGACGATAGTTACCGGATAAGGCGCAGCGGTCGGGCTGAACGGGGGGTTCGTGCACACAGCCCAGCT
TGGAGCGAACGACCTACACCGAACTGAGATACCTACAGCGTGAGCTATGAGAAAGCGCCACGCTTCCCGA
AGGGAGAAAGGCGGACAGGTATCCGGTAAGCGGCAGGGTCGGAACAGGAGAGCGCACGAGGGAGCTTCCA
GGGGGAAACGCCTGGTATCTTTATAGTCCTGTCGGGTTTCGCCACCTCTGACTTGAGCGTCGATTTTTGT
GATGCTCGTCAGGGGGGCGGAGCCTATGGAAAAACGCCAGCAACGCGGCCTTTTTACGGTTCCTGGCCTT
TTGCTGGCCTTTTGCTCACATGT
Features (pLannotate 1.2.2; 18 found; start..end, strand, type, name):
      1..241     +  promoter       U6 promoter: RNA polymerase III promoter for human U6 snRNA
    270..345     +  misc_RNA       gRNA scaffold: guide RNA scaffold for the Streptococcus pyogenes CRISPR/Cas9 system
    352..395     +  misc_RNA       gRNA scaffold (fragment): guide RNA scaffold for the Streptococcus pyogenes CRISPR/Cas9 system
    442..727     +  enhancer       CMV enhancer: human cytomegalovirus immediate early enhancer; contains an 18-bp deletion relative to the standard CMV enhancer
    729..1006    +  promoter       chicken β-actin promoter: No description available
   1007..1234    +  intron         hybrid intron: hybrid between chicken β-actin (CBA) and minute virus of mice (MMV) introns (Gray et al., 2011)
   1372..2973    +  CDS            Cas9(N): N-terminal portion of Streptococcus pyogenes Cas9 (Zetsche et al., 2015)
   2974..5472    +  CDS            Cas9(C): C-terminal portion of Streptococcus pyogenes Cas9 (Zetsche et al., 2015)
   5473..5520    +  CDS            nucleoplasmin NLS: bipartite nuclear localization signal from nucleoplasmin
   5554..5665    +  polyA_signal   bGH poly(A) signal: bovine growth hormone polyadenylation signal
   5770..5910    +  repeat_region  AAV2 ITR: inverted terminal repeat of adeno-associated virus serotype 2 inverted
   5915..5966    -  misc_feature   bom (fragment): basis of mobility region from pBR322
   5985..6440    +  rep_origin     f1 ori (sequence partly withheld): f1 bacteriophage origin of replication; arrow indicates direction of (+) strand synthesis
   6441..6490    -  misc_feature   bom (fragment): basis of mobility region from pBR322
   6592..6627    -  CDS            rop (fragment): Rop protein, which maintains plasmids at low copy number; rop
   6722..6826    +  promoter       AmpR promoter: bla
   6827..7687    +  CDS            AmpR: β-lactamase; bla; confers resistance to ampicillin, carbenicillin, and related antibiotics
   7858..8446    +  rep_origin     ori: high-copy-number ColE1/pMB1/pBR322/pUC origin of replication
