[The description below was written by a language model from this plasmid's Addgene catalogue record and pLannotate feature annotations shown in this document.]
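Description:
AiP938-pX330-Slc17a7 is a mammalian-expression CRISPR/Cas9 plasmid built on the pX330 backbone, which delivers both a single guide RNA and the Cas9 nuclease from one vector. It is propagated in bacteria as a high-copy plasmid through a ColE1/pUC-type origin and selected with ampicillin via the β-lactamase gene. An f1 phage origin is also present, along with small backbone remnants annotated as bom and rop fragments. The feature table comes from an approximately 8.5 kb sequence record labelled as a partial NGS result.

The payload consists of two expression units. A human U6 RNA polymerase III promoter drives a guide RNA composed of a 20-nucleotide spacer, recorded as targeting Slc17a7, fused to the S. pyogenes gRNA scaffold; the gap between the promoter and the scaffold in the annotation corresponds to the position of the cloned spacer. A second partial scaffold fragment is annotated just downstream. The second unit uses a hybrid CBh-style promoter (CMV enhancer, chicken β-actin promoter and a hybrid CBA/MVM intron) to express humanized S. pyogenes Cas9. The annotation splits the Cas9 coding sequence into adjoining N- and C-terminal segments that together form a continuous reading frame, followed by a C-terminal nucleoplasmin nuclear localization signal and a bovine growth hormone polyadenylation signal. A single AAV2 inverted terminal repeat lies after the poly(A) signal; with only one ITR annotated, the plasmid is not an AAV packaging construct.

After transfection into mammalian cells, the guide directs Cas9 to cut at the Slc17a7 locus. The record gives the purpose only as a CRISPR/Cas9 guide vector and does not state the target species or the intended downstream application.
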