Addgene plasmid #181775: AiP938-pX330-Slc17a7
Purpose: CRISPR/Cas9 guide vector
Depositing lab: Tanya Daigle. Depositing organization: Allen Institute.
Backbone
  Vector backbone: pX330
  Backbone manufacturer: Feng Zhang
  Vector type: Mammalian Expression, CRISPR
Growth in bacteria
  Bacterial resistance: Ampicillin, 100 μg/mL
  Growth temperature: 37°C
  Growth strain: NEB Stable
  Copy number: High Copy
Gene/Insert
  Gene/Insert name: Slc17a7 guide
  gRNA/shRNA sequence: ggtgtatggagtggaagtcc
  Species: humanized S. pyogenes Cas9
  Cloning method: Restriction Enzyme; 5′ cloning site unknown (unknown if destroyed)
Terms and licenses: Academic/Nonprofit Terms; Industry Terms: Not Available to Industry
How to cite: AiP938-pX330-Slc17a7 was a gift from Tanya Daigle (Addgene plasmid # 181775 ; http://n2t.net/addgene:181775 ; RRID:Addgene_181775)
